Addgene plasmid #136269: pspCas9-3'UTR-ST2-com-vector
Purpose: Expresses SpCas9 and sgRNA Scaffold
Depositing lab: Baisong Lu. Depositing organization: Wake Forest University Health Sciences. Publication: Lentiviral Capsid-Mediated Streptococcus pyogenes Cas9 Ribonucleoprotein Delivery for Efficient and Safe Multiplex Genome Editing. Lu Z, Yao X, Lyu P, Yadav M, Yoo K, Atala A, Lu B. CRISPR J. 2021 Mar 16. doi: 10.1089/crispr.2020.0106. PubMed 33733873.
Backbone
  Vector backbone: pX601
  Vector type: Mammalian Expression, Lentiviral, CRISPR
Growth in bacteria
  Bacterial resistance: Ampicillin, 100 μg/mL
  Growth temperature: 37°C
  Growth strain: NEB Stable
  Copy number: High Copy
Gene/Insert
  Gene/Insert name: SpCas9 and sgRNA scaffold
Terms and licenses: Academic/Nonprofit Terms; Industry Terms: Not Available to Industry
How to cite: pspCas9-3'UTR-ST2-com-vector was a gift from Baisong Lu (Addgene plasmid # 136269 ; http://n2t.net/addgene:136269 ; RRID:Addgene_136269)
