[The description below was written by a language model from this plasmid's Addgene catalogue record and pLannotate feature annotations shown in this document.]
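Description:
pspCas9-3'UTR-ST2-com-vector is a mammalian CRISPR expression plasmid built on the pX601 backbone that co-expresses Streptococcus pyogenes Cas9 and an sgRNA scaffold. It is propagated in E. coli as a high-copy plasmid through a ColE1/pUC-type origin with ampicillin selection (AmpR under its own bla promoter), and it also carries an f1/M13 phage origin. A single AAV2 inverted terminal repeat is annotated downstream of the Cas9 cassette, apparently a remnant of the AAV-derived parent vector. Although the catalogue classes the plasmid as lentiviral, no LTRs, packaging signal or other lentiviral elements appear in either feature table.

Cas9 is driven by a hybrid promoter composed of the CMV enhancer, chicken β-actin promoter and a CBA/MVM hybrid intron. The coding sequence, annotated as contiguous N- and C-terminal portions, ends in a nucleoplasmin bipartite NLS. It is followed by two tandem fragments matching the human β-globin polyadenylation region and then the bGH poly(A) signal; the "3'UTR" in the name probably refers to these β-globin elements, though the record does not say so. A separate human U6 (Pol III) promoter drives the guide RNA. The SpCas9 scaffold is annotated as two fragments separated by an unannotated gap, consistent with an inserted sequence, which the name suggests is a "com" RNA element at the ST2 position; this is inferred rather than stated. No spacer is annotated, and "vector" implies that users supply the guide sequence.

The associated publication concerns lentiviral capsid-mediated delivery of SpCas9 ribonucleoprotein for multiplex genome editing, so the plasmid presumably supplies Cas9 and modified sgRNA in particle-producing cells. The depositor and NGS sequences differ by two nucleotides but give essentially the same feature map.
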