Features (pLannotate 1.2.2; 20 found; start..end, strand, type, name):
      6..291     +  enhancer       CMV enhancer: human cytomegalovirus immediate early enhancer; contains an 18-bp deletion relative to the standard CMV enhancer
    293..570     +  promoter       chicken β-actin promoter: No description available
    571..799     +  intron         hybrid intron: hybrid between chicken β-actin (CBA) and minute virus of mice (MMV) introns (Gray et al., 2011)
    937..2538    +  CDS            Cas9(N): N-terminal portion of Streptococcus pyogenes Cas9 (Zetsche et al., 2015)
   2539..5037    +  CDS            Cas9(C): C-terminal portion of Streptococcus pyogenes Cas9 (Zetsche et al., 2015)
   5038..5085    +  CDS            nucleoplasmin NLS: bipartite nuclear localization signal from nucleoplasmin
   5095..5226    +  polyA_signal   β-globin poly(A) (fragment): human β-globin polyadenylation signal
   5229..5360    +  polyA_signal   β-globin poly(A) (fragment): human β-globin polyadenylation signal
   5401..5512    +  polyA_signal   bGH poly(A) signal: bovine growth hormone polyadenylation signal
   5620..5760    +  repeat_region  AAV2 ITR: inverted terminal repeat of adeno-associated virus serotype 2 inverted
   5765..5816    -  misc_feature   bom (fragment): basis of mobility region from pBR322
   5835..6215    +  rep_origin     M13 ori (sequence partly withheld): M13 bacteriophage origin of replication; arrow indicates direction of (+) strand synthesis
   6291..6340    -  misc_feature   bom (fragment): basis of mobility region from pBR322
   6442..6477    -  CDS            rop (fragment): Rop protein, which maintains plasmids at low copy number; rop
   6572..6676    +  promoter       AmpR promoter: bla
   6677..7537    +  CDS            AmpR: β-lactamase; bla; confers resistance to ampicillin, carbenicillin, and related antibiotics
   7708..8296    +  rep_origin     ori: high-copy-number ColE1/pMB1/pBR322/pUC origin of replication
   8358..8598    +  promoter       U6 promoter: RNA polymerase III promoter for human U6 snRNA
   8630..8682    +  misc_RNA       gRNA scaffold (fragment): guide RNA scaffold for the Streptococcus pyogenes CRISPR/Cas9 system
   8709..8728    +  misc_RNA       gRNA scaffold (fragment): guide RNA scaffold for the Streptococcus pyogenes CRISPR/Cas9 system
>Addgene plasmid #136269 | pspCas9-3'UTR-ST2-com-vector | depositor full sequence | sequence record 267184 | pspCas9-3'UTR-ST2-com-vector sequence 8736 bps
GTACCCGTTACATAACTTACGGTAAATGGCCCGCCTGGCTGACCGCCCAACGACCCCCGCCCATTGACGT
CAATAGTAACGCCAATAGGGACTTTCCATTGACGTCAATGGGTGGAGTATTTACGGTAAACTGCCCACTT
GGCAGTACATCAAGTGTATCATATGCCAAGTACGCCCCCTATTGACGTCAATGACGGTAAATGGCCCGCC
TGGCATTGTGCCCAGTACATGACCTTATGGGACTTTCCTACTTGGCAGTACATCTACGTATTAGTCATCG
CTATTACCATGGTCGAGGTGAGCCCCACGTTCTGCTTCACTCTCCCCATCTCCCCCCCCTCCCCACCCCC
AATTTTGTATTTATTTATTTTTTAATTATTTTGTGCAGCGATGGGGGCGGGGGGGGGGGGGGGGCGCGCG
CCAGGCGGGGCGGGGCGGGGCGAGGGGCGGGGCGGGGCGAGGCGGAGAGGTGCGGCGGCAGCCAATCAGA
GCGGCGCGCTCCGAAAGTTTCCTTTTATGGCGAGGCGGCGGCGGCGGCGGCCCTATAAAAAGCGAAGCGC
GCGGCGGGCGGGAGTCGCTGCGACGCTGCCTTCGCCCCGTGCCCCGCTCCGCCGCCGCCTCGCGCCGCCC
GCCCCGGCTCTGACTGACCGCGTTACTCCCACAGGTGAGCGGGCGGGACGGCCCTTCTCCTCCGGGCTGT
AATTAGCTGAGCAAGAGGTAAGGGTTTAAGGGATGGTTGGTTGGTGGGGTATTAATGTTTAATTACCTGG
AGCACCTGCCTGAAATCACTTTTTTTCAGGTTGGACCGGTGCCACCATGGACTATAAGGACCACGACGGA
GACTACAAGGATCATGATATTGATTACAAAGACGATGACGATAAGATGGCCCCAAAGAAGAAGCGGAAGG
TCGGTATCCACGGAGTCCCAGCAGCCGACAAGAAGTACAGCATCGGCCTGGACATCGGCACCAACTCTGT
GGGCTGGGCCGTGATCACCGACGAGTACAAGGTGCCCAGCAAGAAATTCAAGGTGCTGGGCAACACCGAC
CGGCACAGCATCAAGAAGAACCTGATCGGAGCCCTGCTGTTCGACAGCGGCGAAACAGCCGAGGCCACCC
GGCTGAAGAGAACCGCCAGAAGAAGATACACCAGACGGAAGAACCGGATCTGCTATCTGCAAGAGATCTT
CAGCAACGAGATGGCCAAGGTGGACGACAGCTTCTTCCACAGACTGGAAGAGTCCTTCCTGGTGGAAGAG
GATAAGAAGCACGAGCGGCACCCCATCTTCGGCAACATCGTGGACGAGGTGGCCTACCACGAGAAGTACC
CCACCATCTACCACCTGAGAAAGAAACTGGTGGACAGCACCGACAAGGCCGACCTGCGGCTGATCTATCT
GGCCCTGGCCCACATGATCAAGTTCCGGGGCCACTTCCTGATCGAGGGCGACCTGAACCCCGACAACAGC
GACGTGGACAAGCTGTTCATCCAGCTGGTGCAGACCTACAACCAGCTGTTCGAGGAAAACCCCATCAACG
CCAGCGGCGTGGACGCCAAGGCCATCCTGTCTGCCAGACTGAGCAAGAGCAGACGGCTGGAAAATCTGAT
CGCCCAGCTGCCCGGCGAGAAGAAGAATGGCCTGTTCGGAAACCTGATTGCCCTGAGCCTGGGCCTGACC
CCCAACTTCAAGAGCAACTTCGACCTGGCCGAGGATGCCAAACTGCAGCTGAGCAAGGACACCTACGACG
ACGACCTGGACAACCTGCTGGCCCAGATCGGCGACCAGTACGCCGACCTGTTTCTGGCCGCCAAGAACCT
GTCCGACGCCATCCTGCTGAGCGACATCCTGAGAGTGAACACCGAGATCACCAAGGCCCCCCTGAGCGCC
TCTATGATCAAGAGATACGACGAGCACCACCAGGACCTGACCCTGCTGAAAGCTCTCGTGCGGCAGCAGC
TGCCTGAGAAGTACAAAGAGATTTTCTTCGACCAGAGCAAGAACGGCTACGCCGGCTACATTGACGGCGG
AGCCAGCCAGGAAGAGTTCTACAAGTTCATCAAGCCCATCCTGGAAAAGATGGACGGCACCGAGGAACTG
CTCGTGAAGCTGAACAGAGAGGACCTGCTGCGGAAGCAGCGGACCTTCGACAACGGCAGCATCCCCCACC
AGATCCACCTGGGAGAGCTGCACGCCATTCTGCGGCGGCAGGAAGATTTTTACCCATTCCTGAAGGACAA
CCGGGAAAAGATCGAGAAGATCCTGACCTTCCGCATCCCCTACTACGTGGGCCCTCTGGCCAGGGGAAAC
AGCAGATTCGCCTGGATGACCAGAAAGAGCGAGGAAACCATCACCCCCTGGAACTTCGAGGAAGTGGTGG
ACAAGGGCGCTTCCGCCCAGAGCTTCATCGAGCGGATGACCAACTTCGATAAGAACCTGCCCAACGAGAA
GGTGCTGCCCAAGCACAGCCTGCTGTACGAGTACTTCACCGTGTATAACGAGCTGACCAAAGTGAAATAC
GTGACCGAGGGAATGAGAAAGCCCGCCTTCCTGAGCGGCGAGCAGAAAAAGGCCATCGTGGACCTGCTGT
TCAAGACCAACCGGAAAGTGACCGTGAAGCAGCTGAAAGAGGACTACTTCAAGAAAATCGAGTGCTTCGA
CTCCGTGGAAATCTCCGGCGTGGAAGATCGGTTCAACGCCTCCCTGGGCACATACCACGATCTGCTGAAA
ATTATCAAGGACAAGGACTTCCTGGACAATGAGGAAAACGAGGACATTCTGGAAGATATCGTGCTGACCC
TGACACTGTTTGAGGACAGAGAGATGATCGAGGAACGGCTGAAAACCTATGCCCACCTGTTCGACGACAA
AGTGATGAAGCAGCTGAAGCGGCGGAGATACACCGGCTGGGGCAGGCTGAGCCGGAAGCTGATCAACGGC
ATCCGGGACAAGCAGTCCGGCAAGACAATCCTGGATTTCCTGAAGTCCGACGGCTTCGCCAACAGAAACT
TCATGCAGCTGATCCACGACGACAGCCTGACCTTTAAAGAGGACATCCAGAAAGCCCAGGTGTCCGGCCA
GGGCGATAGCCTGCACGAGCACATTGCCAATCTGGCCGGCAGCCCCGCCATTAAGAAGGGCATCCTGCAG
ACAGTGAAGGTGGTGGACGAGCTCGTGAAAGTGATGGGCCGGCACAAGCCCGAGAACATCGTGATCGAAA
TGGCCAGAGAGAACCAGACCACCCAGAAGGGACAGAAGAACAGCCGCGAGAGAATGAAGCGGATCGAAGA
GGGCATCAAAGAGCTGGGCAGCCAGATCCTGAAAGAACACCCCGTGGAAAACACCCAGCTGCAGAACGAG
AAGCTGTACCTGTACTACCTGCAGAATGGGCGGGATATGTACGTGGACCAGGAACTGGACATCAACCGGC
TGTCCGACTACGATGTGGACCATATCGTGCCTCAGAGCTTTCTGAAGGACGACTCCATCGACAACAAGGT
GCTGACCAGAAGCGACAAGAACCGGGGCAAGAGCGACAACGTGCCCTCCGAAGAGGTCGTGAAGAAGATG
AAGAACTACTGGCGGCAGCTGCTGAACGCCAAGCTGATTACCCAGAGAAAGTTCGACAATCTGACCAAGG
CCGAGAGAGGCGGCCTGAGCGAACTGGATAAGGCCGGCTTCATCAAGAGACAGCTGGTGGAAACCCGGCA
GATCACAAAGCACGTGGCACAGATCCTGGACTCCCGGATGAACACTAAGTACGACGAGAATGACAAGCTG
ATCCGGGAAGTGAAAGTGATCACCCTGAAGTCCAAGCTGGTGTCCGATTTCCGGAAGGATTTCCAGTTTT
ACAAAGTGCGCGAGATCAACAACTACCACCACGCCCACGACGCCTACCTGAACGCCGTCGTGGGAACCGC
CCTGATCAAAAAGTACCCTAAGCTGGAAAGCGAGTTCGTGTACGGCGACTACAAGGTGTACGACGTGCGG
AAGATGATCGCCAAGAGCGAGCAGGAAATCGGCAAGGCTACCGCCAAGTACTTCTTCTACAGCAACATCA
TGAACTTTTTCAAGACCGAGATTACCCTGGCCAACGGCGAGATCCGGAAGCGGCCTCTGATCGAGACAAA
CGGCGAAACCGGGGAGATCGTGTGGGATAAGGGCCGGGATTTTGCCACCGTGCGGAAAGTGCTGAGCATG
CCCCAAGTGAATATCGTGAAAAAGACCGAGGTGCAGACAGGCGGCTTCAGCAAAGAGTCTATCCTGCCCA
AGAGGAACAGCGATAAGCTGATCGCCAGAAAGAAGGACTGGGACCCTAAGAAGTACGGCGGCTTCGACAG
CCCCACCGTGGCCTATTCTGTGCTGGTGGTGGCCAAAGTGGAAAAGGGCAAGTCCAAGAAACTGAAGAGT
GTGAAAGAGCTGCTGGGGATCACCATCATGGAAAGAAGCAGCTTCGAGAAGAATCCCATCGACTTTCTGG
AAGCCAAGGGCTACAAAGAAGTGAAAAAGGACCTGATCATCAAGCTGCCTAAGTACTCCCTGTTCGAGCT
GGAAAACGGCCGGAAGAGAATGCTGGCCTCTGCCGGCGAACTGCAGAAGGGAAACGAACTGGCCCTGCCC
TCCAAATATGTGAACTTCCTGTACCTGGCCAGCCACTATGAGAAGCTGAAGGGCTCCCCCGAGGATAATG
AGCAGAAACAGCTGTTTGTGGAACAGCACAAGCACTACCTGGACGAGATCATCGAGCAGATCAGCGAGTT
CTCCAAGAGAGTGATCCTGGCCGACGCTAATCTGGACAAAGTGCTGTCCGCCTACAACAAGCACCGGGAT
AAGCCCATCAGAGAGCAGGCCGAGAATATCATCCACCTGTTTACCCTGACCAATCTGGGAGCCCCTGCCG
CCTTCAAGTACTTTGACACCACCATCGACCGGAAGAGGTACACCAGCACCAAAGAGGTGCTGGACGCCAC
CCTGATCCACCAGAGCATCACCGGCCTGTACGAGACACGGATCGACCTGTCTCAGCTGGGAGGCGACAAA
AGGCCGGCGGCCACGAAAAAGGCCGGCCAGGCAAAAAAGAAAAAGGGATCCTAAGCTCGCTTTCTTGCTG
TCCAATTTCTATTAAAGGTTCCTTTGTTCCCTAAGTCCAACTACTAAACTGGGGGATATTATGAAGGGCC
TTGAGCATCTGGATTCTGCCTAATAAAAAACATTTATTTTCATTGCTAGCTCGCTTTCTTGCTGTCCAAT
TTCTATTAAAGGTTCCTTTGTTCCCTAAGTCCAACTACTAAACTGGGGGATATTATGAAGGGCCTTGAGC
ATCTGGATTCTGCCTAATAAAAAACATTTATTTTCATTGCGAATTCTAGAAAATTCCTAGAGCTCGCTGA
TCAGCCTCGACTGTGCCTTCTAGTTGCCAGCCATCTGTTGTTTGCCCCTCCCCCGTGCCTTCCTTGACCC
TGGAAGGTGCCACTCCCACTGTCCTTTCCTAATAAAATGAGGAAATTGCATCGCATTGTCTGAGTAGGTG
TCATTCTATTCTGGGGGGTGGGGTGGGGCAGGACAGCAAGGGGGAGGATTGGGAAGAGAATAGCAGGCAT
GCTGGGGAGGTACGGCCGCAGGAACCCCTAGTGATGGAGTTGGCCACTCCCTCTCTGCGCGCTCGCTCGC
TCACTGAGGCCGGGCGACCAAAGGTCGCCCGACGCCCGGGCTTTGCCCGGGCGGCCTCAGTGAGCGAGCG
AGCGCGCAGCTGCCTGCAGGGGCGCCTGATGCGGTATTTTCTCCTTACGCATCTGTGCGGTATTTCACAC
CGCATA
[142 nt withheld, positions 5817-5958]
C
[141 nt withheld, positions 5960-6100]
CCTTTGACGTTGGAGTCCACGTTCTTT
[37 nt withheld, positions 6128-6164]
ACCCTATCTCGGGCTATTCTTTTGATTTATAAGGGATTTTGCCGATTTCGGCCTATTGGTTAAAAAATGA
GCTGATTTAACAAAAATTTAACGCGAATTTTAACAAAATATTAACGTTTACAATTTTATGGTGCACTCTC
AGTACAATCTGCTCTGATGCCGCATAGTTAAGCCAGCCCCGACACCCGCCAACACCCGCTGACGCGCCCT
GACGGGCTTGTCTGCTCCCGGCATCCGCTTACAGACAAGCTGTGACCGTCTCCGGGAGCTGCATGTGTCA
GAGGTTTTCACCGTCATCACCGAAACGCGCGAGACGAAAGGGCCTCGTGATACGCCTATTTTTATAGGTT
AATGTCATGATAATAATGGTTTCTTAGACGTCAGGTGGCACTTTTCGGGGAAATGTGCGCGGAACCCCTA
TTTGTTTATTTTTCTAAATACATTCAAATATGTATCCGCTCATGAGACAATAACCCTGATAAATGCTTCA
ATAATATTGAAAAAGGAAGAGTATGAGTATTCAACATTTCCGTGTCGCCCTTATTCCCTTTTTTGCGGCA
TTTTGCCTTCCTGTTTTTGCTCACCCAGAAACGCTGGTGAAAGTAAAAGATGCTGAAGATCAGTTGGGTG
CACGAGTGGGTTACATCGAACTGGATCTCAACAGCGGTAAGATCCTTGAGAGTTTTCGCCCCGAAGAACG
TTTTCCAATGATGAGCACTTTTAAAGTTCTGCTATGTGGCGCGGTATTATCCCGTATTGACGCCGGGCAA
GAGCAACTCGGTCGCCGCATACACTATTCTCAGAATGACTTGGTTGAGTACTCACCAGTCACAGAAAAGC
ATCTTACGGATGGCATGACAGTAAGAGAATTATGCAGTGCTGCCATAACCATGAGTGATAACACTGCGGC
CAACTTACTTCTGACAACGATCGGAGGACCGAAGGAGCTAACCGCTTTTTTGCACAACATGGGGGATCAT
GTAACTCGCCTTGATCGTTGGGAACCGGAGCTGAATGAAGCCATACCAAACGACGAGCGTGACACCACGA
TGCCTGTAGCAATGGCAACAACGTTGCGCAAACTATTAACTGGCGAACTACTTACTCTAGCTTCCCGGCA
ACAATTAATAGACTGGATGGAGGCGGATAAAGTTGCAGGACCACTTCTGCGCTCGGCCCTTCCGGCTGGC
TGGTTTATTGCTGATAAATCTGGAGCCGGTGAGCGTGGAAGCCGCGGTATCATTGCAGCACTGGGGCCAG
ATGGTAAGCCCTCCCGTATCGTAGTTATCTACACGACGGGGAGTCAGGCAACTATGGATGAACGAAATAG
ACAGATCGCTGAGATAGGTGCCTCACTGATTAAGCATTGGTAACTGTCAGACCAAGTTTACTCATATATA
CTTTAGATTGATTTAAAACTTCATTTTTAATTTAAAAGGATCTAGGTGAAGATCCTTTTTGATAATCTCA
TGACCAAAATCCCTTAACGTGAGTTTTCGTTCCACTGAGCGTCAGACCCCGTAGAAAAGATCAAAGGATC
TTCTTGAGATCCTTTTTTTCTGCGCGTAATCTGCTGCTTGCAAACAAAAAAACCACCGCTACCAGCGGTG
GTTTGTTTGCCGGATCAAGAGCTACCAACTCTTTTTCCGAAGGTAACTGGCTTCAGCAGAGCGCAGATAC
CAAATACTGTCCTTCTAGTGTAGCCGTAGTTAGGCCACCACTTCAAGAACTCTGTAGCACCGCCTACATA
CCTCGCTCTGCTAATCCTGTTACCAGTGGCTGCTGCCAGTGGCGATAAGTCGTGTCTTACCGGGTTGGAC
TCAAGACGATAGTTACCGGATAAGGCGCAGCGGTCGGGCTGAACGGGGGGTTCGTGCACACAGCCCAGCT
TGGAGCGAACGACCTACACCGAACTGAGATACCTACAGCGTGAGCTATGAGAAAGCGCCACGCTTCCCGA
AGGGAGAAAGGCGGACAGGTATCCGGTAAGCGGCAGGGTCGGAACAGGAGAGCGCACGAGGGAGCTTCCA
GGGGGAAACGCCTGGTATCTTTATAGTCCTGTCGGGTTTCGCCACCTCTGACTTGAGCGTCGATTTTTGT
GATGCTCGTCAGGGGGGCGGAGCCTATGGAAAAACGCCAGCAACGCGGCCTTTTTACGGTTCCTGGCCTT
TTGCTGGCCTTTTGCTCACATGTGAGGGCCTATTTCCCATGATTCCTTCATATTTGCATATACGATACAA
GGCTGTTAGAGAGATAATTGGAATTAATTTGACTGTAAACACAAAGATATTAGTACAAAATACGTGACGT
AGAAAGTAATAATTTCTTGGGTAGTTTGCAGTTTTAAAATTATGTTTTAAAATGGACTATCATATGCTTA
CCGTAACTTGAAAGTATTTCGATTTCTTGGCTTTATATATCTTGTGGAAAGGACGAAACACCGGTGTCTT
CCTCGAGGAAGACCCGTTTGAGAGCTAGAAATAGCAAGTTCAAATAAGGCTAGTCCGTTATCAACTTGGC
TGAATGCCTGCGAGCATCCCACCCAAGTGGCACCGAGTCGGTGCTTTTTTTG
