Features (pLannotate 1.2.2; 20 found; start..end, strand, type, name):
     77..353     +  promoter       chicken β-actin promoter: No description available
    354..581     +  intron         hybrid intron: hybrid between chicken β-actin (CBA) and minute virus of mice (MMV) introns (Gray et al., 2011)
    719..2320    +  CDS            Cas9(N): N-terminal portion of Streptococcus pyogenes Cas9 (Zetsche et al., 2015)
   2321..4819    +  CDS            Cas9(C): C-terminal portion of Streptococcus pyogenes Cas9 (Zetsche et al., 2015)
   4820..4867    +  CDS            nucleoplasmin NLS: bipartite nuclear localization signal from nucleoplasmin
   4877..5008    +  polyA_signal   β-globin poly(A) (fragment): human β-globin polyadenylation signal
   5011..5142    +  polyA_signal   β-globin poly(A) (fragment): human β-globin polyadenylation signal
   5183..5294    +  polyA_signal   bGH poly(A) signal: bovine growth hormone polyadenylation signal
   5402..5542    +  repeat_region  AAV2 ITR: inverted terminal repeat of adeno-associated virus serotype 2 inverted
   5547..5598    -  misc_feature   bom (fragment): basis of mobility region from pBR322
   5617..6072    +  rep_origin     f1 ori (sequence partly withheld): f1 bacteriophage origin of replication; arrow indicates direction of (+) strand synthesis
   6073..6122    -  misc_feature   bom (fragment): basis of mobility region from pBR322
   6224..6259    -  CDS            rop (fragment): Rop protein, which maintains plasmids at low copy number; rop
   6354..6458    +  promoter       AmpR promoter: bla
   6459..7319    +  CDS            AmpR: β-lactamase; bla; confers resistance to ampicillin, carbenicillin, and related antibiotics
   7490..8078    +  rep_origin     ori: high-copy-number ColE1/pMB1/pBR322/pUC origin of replication
   8140..8380    +  promoter       U6 promoter: RNA polymerase III promoter for human U6 snRNA
   8412..8464    +  misc_RNA       gRNA scaffold (fragment): guide RNA scaffold for the Streptococcus pyogenes CRISPR/Cas9 system
   8491..8510    +  misc_RNA       gRNA scaffold (fragment): guide RNA scaffold for the Streptococcus pyogenes CRISPR/Cas9 system
   8524..75      +  enhancer       CMV enhancer (across the origin): human cytomegalovirus immediate early enhancer; contains an 18-bp deletion relative to the standard CMV enhancer
>Addgene plasmid #136269 | pspCas9-3'UTR-ST2-com-vector | addgene full sequence | sequence record 273439 | Addgene NGS Result
TGTGCCCAGTACATGACCTTATGGGACTTTCCTACTTGGCAGTACATCTACGTATTAGTCATCGCTATTA
CCATGGTCGAGGTGAGCCCCACGTTCTGCTTCACTCTCCCCATCTCCCCCCCCTCCCCACCCCCAATTTT
GTATTTATTTATTTTTTAATTATTTTGTGCAGCGATGGGGGCGGGGGGGGGGGGGGGSGCGCGCCAGGCG
GGGCGGGGCGGGGCGAGGGGCGGGGCGGGGCGAGGCGGAGAGGTGCGGCGGCAGCCAATCAGAGCGGCGC
GCTCCGAAAGTTTCCTTTTATGGCGAGGCGGCGGCGGCGGCGGCCCTATAAAAAGCGAAGCGCGCGGCGG
GCGGGAGTCGCTGCGCGCTGCCTTCGCCCCGTGCCCCGCTCCGCCGCCGCCTCGCGCCGCCCGCCCCGGC
TCTGACTGACCGCGTTACTCCCACAGGTGAGCGGGCGGGACGGCCCTTCTCCTCCGGGCTGTAATTAGCT
GAGCAAGAGGTAAGGGTTTAAGGGATGGTTGGTTGGTGGGGTATTAATGTTTAATTACCTGGAGCACCTG
CCTGAAATCACTTTTTTTCAGGTTGGACCGGTGCCACCATGGACTATAAGGACCACGACGGAGACTACAA
GGATCATGATATTGATTACAAAGACGATGACGATAAGATGGCCCCAAAGAAGAAGCGGAAGGTCGGTATC
CACGGAGTCCCAGCAGCCGACAAGAAGTACAGCATCGGCCTGGACATCGGCACCAACTCTGTGGGCTGGG
CCGTGATCACCGACGAGTACAAGGTGCCCAGCAAGAAATTCAAGGTGCTGGGCAACACCGACCGGCACAG
CATCAAGAAGAACCTGATCGGAGCCCTGCTGTTCGACAGCGGCGAAACAGCCGAGGCCACCCGGCTGAAG
AGAACCGCCAGAAGAAGATACACCAGACGGAAGAACCGGATCTGCTATCTGCAAGAGATCTTCAGCAACG
AGATGGCCAAGGTGGACGACAGCTTCTTCCACAGACTGGAAGAGTCCTTCCTGGTGGAAGAGGATAAGAA
GCACGAGCGGCACCCCATCTTCGGCAACATCGTGGACGAGGTGGCCTACCACGAGAAGTACCCCACCATC
TACCACCTGAGAAAGAAACTGGTGGACAGCACCGACAAGGCCGACCTGCGGCTGATCTATCTGGCCCTGG
CCCACATGATCAAGTTCCGGGGCCACTTCCTGATCGAGGGCGACCTGAACCCCGACAACAGCGACGTGGA
CAAGCTGTTCATCCAGCTGGTGCAGACCTACAACCAGCTGTTCGAGGAAAACCCCATCAACGCCAGCGGC
GTGGACGCCAAGGCCATCCTGTCTGCCAGACTGAGCAAGAGCAGACGGCTGGAAAATCTGATCGCCCAGC
TGCCCGGCGAGAAGAAGAATGGCCTGTTCGGAAACCTGATTGCCCTGAGCCTGGGCCTGACCCCCAACTT
CAAGAGCAACTTCGACCTGGCCGAGGATGCCAAACTGCAGCTGAGCAAGGACACCTACGACGACGACCTG
GACAACCTGCTGGCCCAGATCGGCGACCAGTACGCCGACCTGTTTCTGGCCGCCAAGAACCTGTCCGACG
CCATCCTGCTGAGCGACATCCTGAGAGTGAACACCGAGATCACCAAGGCCCCCCTGAGCGCCTCTATGAT
CAAGAGATACGACGAGCACCACCAGGACCTGACCCTGCTGAAAGCTCTCGTGCGGCAGCAGCTGCCTGAG
AAGTACAAAGAGATTTTCTTCGACCAGAGCAAGAACGGCTACGCCGGCTACATTGACGGCGGAGCCAGCC
AGGAAGAGTTCTACAAGTTCATCAAGCCCATCCTGGAAAAGATGGACGGCACCGAGGAACTGCTCGTGAA
GCTGAACAGAGAGGACCTGCTGCGGAAGCAGCGGACCTTCGACAACGGCAGCATCCCCCACCAGATCCAC
CTGGGAGAGCTGCACGCCATTCTGCGGCGGCAGGAAGATTTTTACCCATTCCTGAAGGACAACCGGGAAA
AGATCGAGAAGATCCTGACCTTCCGCATCCCCTACTACGTGGGCCCTCTGGCCAGGGGAAACAGCAGATT
CGCCTGGATGACCAGAAAGAGCGAGGAAACCATCACCCCCTGGAACTTCGAGGAAGTGGTGGACAAGGGC
GCTTCCGCCCAGAGCTTCATCGAGCGGATGACCAACTTCGATAAGAACCTGCCCAACGAGAAGGTGCTGC
CCAAGCACAGCCTGCTGTACGAGTACTTCACCGTGTATAACGAGCTGACCAAAGTGAAATACGTGACCGA
GGGAATGAGAAAGCCCGCCTTCCTGAGCGGCGAGCAGAAAAAGGCCATCGTGGACCTGCTGTTCAAGACC
AACCGGAAAGTGACCGTGAAGCAGCTGAAAGAGGACTACTTCAAGAAAATCGAGTGCTTCGACTCCGTGG
AAATCTCCGGCGTGGAAGATCGGTTCAACGCCTCCCTGGGCACATACCACGATCTGCTGAAAATTATCAA
GGACAAGGACTTCCTGGACAATGAGGAAAACGAGGACATTCTGGAAGATATCGTGCTGACCCTGACACTG
TTTGAGGACAGAGAGATGATCGAGGAACGGCTGAAAACCTATGCCCACCTGTTCGACGACAAAGTGATGA
AGCAGCTGAAGCGGCGGAGATACACCGGCTGGGGCAGGCTGAGCCGGAAGCTGATCAACGGCATCCGGGA
CAAGCAGTCCGGCAAGACAATCCTGGATTTCCTGAAGTCCGACGGCTTCGCCAACAGAAACTTCATGCAG
CTGATCCACGACGACAGCCTGACCTTTAAAGAGGACATCCAGAAAGCCCAGGTGTCCGGCCAGGGCGATA
GCCTGCACGAGCACATTGCCAATCTGGCCGGCAGCCCCGCCATTAAGAAGGGCATCCTGCAGACAGTGAA
GGTGGTGGACGAGCTCGTGAAAGTGATGGGCCGGCACAAGCCCGAGAACATCGTGATCGAAATGGCCAGA
GAGAACCAGACCACCCAGAAGGGACAGAAGAACAGCCGCGAGAGAATGAAGCGGATCGAAGAGGGCATCA
AAGAGCTGGGCAGCCAGATCCTGAAAGAACACCCCGTGGAAAACACCCAGCTGCAGAACGAGAAGCTGTA
CCTGTACTACCTGCAGAATGGGCGGGATATGTACGTGGACCAGGAACTGGACATCAACCGGCTGTCCGAC
TACGATGTGGACCATATCGTGCCTCAGAGCTTTCTGAAGGACGACTCCATCGACAACAAGGTGCTGACCA
GAAGCGACAAGAACCGGGGCAAGAGCGACAACGTGCCCTCCGAAGAGGTCGTGAAGAAGATGAAGAACTA
CTGGCGGCAGCTGCTGAACGCCAAGCTGATTACCCAGAGAAAGTTCGACAATCTGACCAAGGCCGAGAGA
GGCGGCCTGAGCGAACTGGATAAGGCCGGCTTCATCAAGAGACAGCTGGTGGAAACCCGGCAGATCACAA
AGCACGTGGCACAGATCCTGGACTCCCGGATGAACACTAAGTACGACGAGAATGACAAGCTGATCCGGGA
AGTGAAAGTGATCACCCTGAAGTCCAAGCTGGTGTCCGATTTCCGGAAGGATTTCCAGTTTTACAAAGTG
CGCGAGATCAACAACTACCACCACGCCCACGACGCCTACCTGAACGCCGTCGTGGGAACCGCCCTGATCA
AAAAGTACCCTAAGCTGGAAAGCGAGTTCGTGTACGGCGACTACAAGGTGTACGACGTGCGGAAGATGAT
CGCCAAGAGCGAGCAGGAAATCGGCAAGGCTACCGCCAAGTACTTCTTCTACAGCAACATCATGAACTTT
TTCAAGACCGAGATTACCCTGGCCAACGGCGAGATCCGGAAGCGGCCTCTGATCGAGACAAACGGCGAAA
CCGGGGAGATCGTGTGGGATAAGGGCCGGGATTTTGCCACCGTGCGGAAAGTGCTGAGCATGCCCCAAGT
GAATATCGTGAAAAAGACCGAGGTGCAGACAGGCGGCTTCAGCAAAGAGTCTATCCTGCCCAAGAGGAAC
AGCGATAAGCTGATCGCCAGAAAGAAGGACTGGGACCCTAAGAAGTACGGCGGCTTCGACAGCCCCACCG
TGGCCTATTCTGTGCTGGTGGTGGCCAAAGTGGAAAAGGGCAAGTCCAAGAAACTGAAGAGTGTGAAAGA
GCTGCTGGGGATCACCATCATGGAAAGAAGCAGCTTCGAGAAGAATCCCATCGACTTTCTGGAAGCCAAG
GGCTACAAAGAAGTGAAAAAGGACCTGATCATCAAGCTGCCTAAGTACTCCCTGTTCGAGCTGGAAAACG
GCCGGAAGAGAATGCTGGCCTCTGCCGGCGAACTGCAGAAGGGAAACGAACTGGCCCTGCCCTCCAAATA
TGTGAACTTCCTGTACCTGGCCAGCCACTATGAGAAGCTGAAGGGCTCCCCCGAGGATAATGAGCAGAAA
CAGCTGTTTGTGGAACAGCACAAGCACTACCTGGACGAGATCATCGAGCAGATCAGCGAGTTCTCCAAGA
GAGTGATCCTGGCCGACGCTAATCTGGACAAAGTGCTGTCCGCCTACAACAAGCACCGGGATAAGCCCAT
CAGAGAGCAGGCCGAGAATATCATCCACCTGTTTACCCTGACCAATCTGGGAGCCCCTGCCGCCTTCAAG
TACTTTGACACCACCATCGACCGGAAGAGGTACACCAGCACCAAAGAGGTGCTGGACGCCACCCTGATCC
ACCAGAGCATCACCGGCCTGTACGAGACACGGATCGACCTGTCTCAGCTGGGAGGCGACAAAAGGCCGGC
GGCCACGAAAAAGGCCGGCCAGGCAAAAAAGAAAAAGGGATCCTAAGCTCGCTTTCTTGCTGTCCAATTT
CTATTAAAGGTTCCTTTGTTCCCTAAGTCCAACTACTAAACTGGGGGATATTATGAAGGGCCTTGAGCAT
CTGGATTCTGCCTAATAAAAAACATTTATTTTCATTGCTAGCTCGCTTTCTTGCTGTCCAATTTCTATTA
AAGGTTCCTTTGTTCCCTAAGTCCAACTACTAAACTGGGGGATATTATGAAGGGCCTTGAGCATCTGGAT
TCTGCCTAATAAAAAACATTTATTTTCATTGCGAATTCTAGAAAATTCCTAGAGCTCGCTGATCAGCCTC
GACTGTGCCTTCTAGTTGCCAGCCATCTGTTGTTTGCCCCTCCCCCGTGCCTTCCTTGACCCTGGAAGGT
GCCACTCCCACTGTCCTTTCCTAATAAAATGAGGAAATTGCATCGCATTGTCTGAGTAGGTGTCATTCTA
TTCTGGGGGGTGGGGTGGGGCAGGACAGCAAGGGGGAGGATTGGGAAGAGAATAGCAGGCATGCTGGGGA
GGTACGGCCGCAGGAACCCCTAGTGATGGAGTTGGCCACTCCCTCTCTGCGCGCTCGCTCGCTCACTGAG
GCCGGGCGACCAAAGGTCGCCCGACGCCCGGGCTTTGCCCGGGCGGCCTCAGTGAGCGAGCGAGCGCGCA
GCTGCCTGCAGGGGCGCCTGATGCGGTATTTTCTCCTTACGCATCTGTGCGGTATTTCACACCGCATA
[95 nt withheld, positions 5599-5693]
T
[46 nt withheld, positions 5695-5740]
C
[141 nt withheld, positions 5742-5882]
CCTTTGACGTTGGAGTCCACGTTCTTT
[37 nt withheld, positions 5910-5946]
ACTCTATCTCGGGCTATTCTTTTGATTTATAAGGGATTTTGCCGATTTCGGTCTATTGGTTAAAAAATGA
GCTGATTTAACAAAAATTTAACGCGAATTTTAACAAAATATTAACGTTTACAATTTTATGGTGCACTCTC
AGTACAATCTGCTCTGATGCCGCATAGTTAAGCCAGCCCCGACACCCGCCAACACCCGCTGACGCGCCCT
GACGGGCTTGTCTGCTCCCGGCATCCGCTTACAGACAAGCTGTGACCGTCTCCGGGAGCTGCATGTGTCA
GAGGTTTTCACCGTCATCACCGAAACGCGCGAGACGAAAGGGCCTCGTGATACGCCTATTTTTATAGGTT
AATGTCATGATAATAATGGTTTCTTAGACGTCAGGTGGCACTTTTCGGGGAAATGTGCGCGGAACCCCTA
TTTGTTTATTTTTCTAAATACATTCAAATATGTATCCGCTCATGAGACAATAACCCTGATAAATGCTTCA
ATAATATTGAAAAAGGAAGAGTATGAGTATTCAACATTTCCGTGTCGCCCTTATTCCCTTTTTTGCGGCA
TTTTGCCTTCCTGTTTTTGCTCACCCAGAAACGCTGGTGAAAGTAAAAGATGCTGAAGATCAGTTGGGTG
CACGAGTGGGTTACATCGAACTGGATCTCAACAGCGGTAAGATCCTTGAGAGTTTTCGCCCCGAAGAACG
TTTTCCAATGATGAGCACTTTTAAAGTTCTGCTATGTGGCGCGGTATTATCCCGTATTGACGCCGGGCAA
GAGCAACTCGGTCGCCGCATACACTATTCTCAGAATGACTTGGTTGAGTACTCACCAGTCACAGAAAAGC
ATCTTACGGATGGCATGACAGTAAGAGAATTATGCAGTGCTGCCATAACCATGAGTGATAACACTGCGGC
CAACTTACTTCTGACAACGATCGGAGGACCGAAGGAGCTAACCGCTTTTTTGCACAACATGGGGGATCAT
GTAACTCGCCTTGATCGTTGGGAACCGGAGCTGAATGAAGCCATACCAAACGACGAGCGTGACACCACGA
TGCCTGTAGCAATGGCAACAACGTTGCGCAAACTATTAACTGGCGAACTACTTACTCTAGCTTCCCGGCA
ACAATTAATAGACTGGATGGAGGCGGATAAAGTTGCAGGACCACTTCTGCGCTCGGCCCTTCCGGCTGGC
TGGTTTATTGCTGATAAATCTGGAGCCGGTGAGCGTGGAAGCCGCGGTATCATTGCAGCACTGGGGCCAG
ATGGTAAGCCCTCCCGTATCGTAGTTATCTACACGACGGGGAGTCAGGCAACTATGGATGAACGAAATAG
ACAGATCGCTGAGATAGGTGCCTCACTGATTAAGCATTGGTAACTGTCAGACCAAGTTTACTCATATATA
CTTTAGATTGATTTAAAACTTCATTTTTAATTTAAAAGGATCTAGGTGAAGATCCTTTTTGATAATCTCA
TGACCAAAATCCCTTAACGTGAGTTTTCGTTCCACTGAGCGTCAGACCCCGTAGAAAAGATCAAAGGATC
TTCTTGAGATCCTTTTTTTCTGCGCGTAATCTGCTGCTTGCAAACAAAAAAACCACCGCTACCAGCGGTG
GTTTGTTTGCCGGATCAAGAGCTACCAACTCTTTTTCCGAAGGTAACTGGCTTCAGCAGAGCGCAGATAC
CAAATACTGTTCTTCTAGTGTAGCCGTAGTTAGGCCACCACTTCAAGAACTCTGTAGCACCGCCTACATA
CCTCGCTCTGCTAATCCTGTTACCAGTGGCTGCTGCCAGTGGCGATAAGTCGTGTCTTACCGGGTTGGAC
TCAAGACGATAGTTACCGGATAAGGCGCAGCGGTCGGGCTGAACGGGGGGTTCGTGCACACAGCCCAGCT
TGGAGCGAACGACCTACACCGAACTGAGATACCTACAGCGTGAGCTATGAGAAAGCGCCACGCTTCCCGA
AGGGAGAAAGGCGGACAGGTATCCGGTAAGCGGCAGGGTCGGAACAGGAGAGCGCACGAGGGAGCTTCCA
GGGGGAAACGCCTGGTATCTTTATAGTCCTGTCGGGTTTCGCCACCTCTGACTTGAGCGTCGATTTTTGT
GATGCTCGTCAGGGGGGCGGAGCCTATGGAAAAACGCCAGCAACGCGGCCTTTTTACGGTTCCTGGCCTT
TTGCTGGCCTTTTGCTCACATGTGAGGGCCTATTTCCCATGATTCCTTCATATTTGCATATACGATACAA
GGCTGTTAGAGAGATAATTGGAATTAATTTGACTGTAAACACAAAGATATTAGTACAAAATACGTGACGT
AGAAAGTAATAATTTCTTGGGTAGTTTGCAGTTTTAAAATTATGTTTTAAAATGGACTATCATATGCTTA
CCGTAACTTGAAAGTATTTCGATTTCTTGGCTTTATATATCTTGTGGAAAGGACGAAACACCGGTGTCTT
CCTCGAGGAAGACCCGTTTGAGAGCTAGAAATAGCAAGTTCAAATAAGGCTAGTCCGTTATCAACTTGGC
TGAATGCCTGCGAGCATCCCACCCAAGTGGCACCGAGTCGGTGCTTTTTTTGGTACCCGTTACATAACTT
ACGGTAAATGGCCCGCCTGGCTGACCGCCCAACGACCCCCGCCCATTGACGTCAATAGTAACGCCAATAG
GGACTTTCCATTGACGTCAATGGGTGGAGTATTTACGGTAAACTGCCCACTTGGCAGTACATCAAGTGTA
TCATATGCCAAGTACGCCCCCTATTGACGTCAATGACGGTAAATGGCCCGCCTGGCAT
